>Addgene plasmid #112806 | pDEST-APIC-Flp1 | addgene full sequence | sequence record 243307 | Addgene NGS Result
ATGCCGCAGTTTGATATCCTCTGCAAGACCCCACCAAAGGTGTTGGTGCGTCAATTCGTGGAGCGATTTG
AGAGGCCGTCGGGTGAGAAGATCGCCCTGTGCGCTGCCGAGTTGACCTATTTGTGTTGGATGATCACTCA
TAATGGCACCGCGATTAAGCGCGCTACCTTTATGAGCTATAACACTATCATTAGCAATTCCCTGTCCTTT
GACATAGTAAACAAGTCCCTGCAGTTTAAATACAAGACTCAGAAGGCCACTATATTGGAGGCTTCGCTGA
AAAAGTTGATCCCGGCATGGGAGTTCACGATCATCCCATACTACGGTCAGAAACACCAGAGCGATATTAC
CGATATTGTAAGCAGCCTCCAGCTGCAGTTTGAGTCCAGCGAAGAGGCTGATAAGGGTAATAGTCACAGC
AAAAAGATGCTGAAGGCACTGCTGTCCGAGGGCGAAAGCATCTGGGAGATTACTGAGAAAATCCTGAACT
CGTTTGAGTACACCAGCCGATTCACCAAGACGAAGACCCTGTACCAGTTCCTCTTTTTGGCAACCTTCAT
CAATTGTGGTCGCTTCAGTGACATCAAAAACGTGGACCCTAAATCGTTCAAGCTGGTGCAGAATAAGTAC
CTGGGTGTTATCATCCAGTGCTTGGTTACCGAGACTAAGACCTCCGTGTCCAGGCACATTTATTTCTTCT
CCGCAAGGGGTCGCATCGATCCGCTGGTATACTTGGATGAGTTCCTTCGGAATAGTGAACCAGTCTTGAA
GCGCGTGAACAGGACGGGCAATTCCAGTAGCAACAAGCAAGAGTACCAGCTGCTGAAGGATAATCTTGTT
CGGTCGTACAACAAAGCCTTGAAGAAAAATGCGCCATACTCGATCTTTGCAATCAAGAATGGTCCCAAGA
GTCATATTGGCCGGCACCTGATGACCAGTTTCTTGTCCATGAAGGGTCTGACTGAGCTCACAAACGTCGT
TGGCAACTGGTCGGACAAGCGAGCGAGTGCCGTCGCCCGCACGACATACACCCACCAGATCACGGCCATA
CCAGATCACTATTTCGCGCTGGTGTCGCGTTATTATGCCTATGATCCCATCAGCAAGGAGATGATCGCGC
TGAAGGACGAAACCAATCCAATCGAGGAGTGGCAGCATATCGAGCAACTTAAGGGAAGCGCTGAGGGTAG
CATCCGTTACCCCGCCTGGAACGGCATCATCAGCCAGGAGGTTCTGGATTACCTGAGCTCCTACATCAAT
CGCCGTATTTAATCTAGAATTAATTAACTAAGCCAGTCGGCAATCGGACGCCTTCGAAACATGCAACACT
AATGTTTAATTCAGATTTCAGCAGAGACAAGCTAAAACACCGACGAGTTGTAATCATTTCTGTGCGCCAG
CATATATTTCTTATATACAACGTAATACATAATTATGTAATTCTAGCATCTCCCCAACACTCACATACAA
ACAAACAAAAAATACAAACACACAAAACGTATTTACCCGCACGCATCCTTGGCGAGGTTGAGTATGAAAC
AAAAACAAAACTTAATTTAGAGCAAAGTAATTACACGAATAAATTTAATAAAAAAAAACTATAATAAAAA
CGCCAATCATGTTATTTCCAAAAAAAAAAAAAAAAAAAAAACTAGACGAGATGTTTGCGCTTGTGTCGAT
GAATGTAAAGAATTGCAACTACATAGATGGTAATTAATTTCAGCTGTAAGAAGTACAAGTTTTTCATAAT
TGTGAGAAAAGTGCAGTAGTATCGCTTAAAGTTCAGTTTTAATCAGGGCATTTAGCAGCTCGAACCCAAT
GTATTTGTAAGCCCAATAAACGTGTAAATGCCTAGAGCAAAATATCACAACTGTAGCTTTTCATCCGAAA
GATAATAATGAATAGACTGACCTGACGTTTTTCAAAATGCGTAACTAGTCACGTAATAAGTGTGCGTTGA
ATTTATTCGCAAAAACATTGCATATTTTCGGCAAAGTAAAATTTTGTTGCATACCTTATCAAAAAATAAG
TGCTGCATACTTTTTAGAGAAACCAAATAATTTTTTATTGCATACCCGTTTTTAATAAAATACATTGCAT
ACCCTCTTTTAATAAAAAATATTGCATACTTTGACGAAACAAATTTTCGTTGCATACCCAATAAAAGATT
ATTATATTGCATACCCGTTTTTAATAAAATACATTGCATACCCTCTTTTAATAAAAAATATTGCATACGT
TGACGAAACAAATTTTCGTTGCATACCCAATAAAAGATTATTATATTGCATACCTTTTCTTGCCATACCA
TTTAGCCGATCAATTCTAGTATGTATGTAAGTTAATAAAACCCATTTTTGCGGAAAGTAGATAAAAAAAA
CATTTTTTTTTTTTACTGCACTGGATATCATTGAACTTATCTGATCAGTTTTAAATTTACTTCGATCCAA
GGGTATTTGATGTACCAGGTTCTTTCGATTACCTCTCACTCAAAATGACATTCCACTCAAAGTCAGCGCT
GTTTGCCTCCTTCTCTGTCCACAGAAATATCGCCGTCTCTTTCGCCGCTGCGTCCGCTATCTCTTTCGCC
ACCGTTTGTAGCGTTACGTAGCGTCAATGTCCGCCTTCAGTTGCATTTTGTCAGCGGTTTCGTGACGAAG
CTCCAAGCGGTTTACGCCATCAATTAAACACAAAGTGCTGTGCCAAAACTCCTCTCGCTTCTTATTTTTG
TTTGTTTTTTGAGTGATTGGGGTGGTGATTGGTTTTGGGTGGGTAAGCAGGGGAAAGTGTGAAAAATCCC
GGCAATGGGCCAAGAGGATCAGGAGCTATTAATTCGCGGAGGCAGCAAACACCCATCTGCCGAGCATCTG
AACAATGTGAGTAGTACATGTGCATACATCTTAAGTTCACTTGATCTATAGGAACTGCGATTGCAACATC
AAATTGTCTGCGGCGTGAGAACTGCGACCCACAAAAATCCCAAACCGCAATTGCACAAACAAATAGTGAC
ACGAAACAGATTATTCTGGTAGCTGTTCTCGCTATATAAGACAATTTTTGAGATCATATCATGATCAAGA
CATCTAAAGGCATTCATTTTCGACTATATTCTTTTTTACAAAAAATATAACAACCAGATATTTTAAGCTG
ATCCTAGATGCACAAAAAATAAATAAAAGTATAAACCTACTTCGTAGGATACTTCGGGGTACTTTTTGTT
CGGGGTTAGATGAGCATAACGCTTGTAGTTGATATTTGAGATCCCCTATCATTGCAGGGTGACAGCGGAG
CGGCTTCGCAGAGCTGCATTAACCAGGGCTTCGGGCAGGCCAAAAACTACGGCACGCTCCGGCCACCCAG
TCCGCCGGAGGACTCCGGTTCAGGGAGCGGCCAACTAGCCGAGAACCTCACCTATGCCTGGCACAATATG
GACATCTTTGGGGCGGTCAATCAGCCGGGCTCCGGATGGCGGCAGCTGGTCAACCGGACACGCGGACTAT
TCTGCAACGAGCGACACATACCGGCGCCCAGGAAACATTTGCTCAAGAACGGTGAGTTTCTATTCGCAGT
CGGCTGATCTGTGTGAAATCTTAATAAAGGGTCCAATTACCAATTTGAAACTCAGTTTGCGGCGTGGCCT
ATCCGGGCGAACTTTTGGCCGTGATGGGCAGTTCCGGTGCCGGAAAGACGACCCTGCTGAATGCCCTTGC
CTTTCGATCGCCGCAGGGCATCCAAGTATCGCCATCCGGGATGCGACTGCTCAATGGCCAACCTGTGGAC
GCCAAGGAGATGCAGGCCAGGTGCGCCTATGTCCAGCAGGATGACCTCTTTATCGGCTCCCTAACGGCCA
GGGAACACCTGATTTTCCAAGCCATGGTGCGGATGCCACGACATCTGACCTATCGGCAGCGAGTGGCCCG
CGTGGATCAGGTGATCCAGGAGCTTTCGCTCAGCAAATGTCAGCACACGATCATCGGTGTGCCCGGCAGG
GTGAAAGGTCTGTCCGGCGGAGAAAGGAAGCGTCTGGCATTCGCCTCCGAGGCTCTAACCGATCCGCCGC
TTCTGATCTGCGATGAGCCCACCTCCGGACTGGACTCCTTTACCGCCCACAGCGTCGTCCAGGTGCTGAA
GAAGCTGTCGCAGAAGGGCAAGACCGTCATCCTGACCATTCATCAGCCGTCTTCCGAGCTGTTTGAGCTC
TTTGACAAGATCCTTCTGATGGCCGAGGGCAGGGTAGCTTTCTTGGGCACTCCCAGCGAAGCCGTCGACT
TCTTTTCCTAGTGAGTTCGATGTGTTTATTAAGGGTATCTAGTATTACATAACATCTCAACTCCTATCCA
GCGTGGGTGCCCAGTGTCCTACCAACTACAATCCGGCGGACTTTTACGTACAGGTGTTGGCCGTTGTGCC
CGGACGGGAGATCGAGTCCCGTGATCGGATCGCCAAGATATGCGACAATTTTGCCATTAGCAAAGTAGCC
CGGGATATGGAGCAGTTGTTGGCCACCAAAAATCTGGAGAAGCCACTGGAGCAGCCGGAGAATGGGTACA
CCTACAAGGCCACCTGGTTCATGCAGTTCCGGGCGGTCCTGTGGCGATCCTGGCTGTCGGTGCTCAAGGA
ACCACTCCTCGTAAAAGTGCGACTTATTCAGACAACGGTGAGTGGTTCCAGTGGAAACAAATGATATAAC
GCTTACAATTCTTGGAAACAAATTCGCTAGATTTTAGATAGAATTGCCTGATTCCACACCCTTCTTAGTT
TTTTTCAATGAGATGTATAGTTTATAGTTTTGCAGAAGATAAATAAATTTCATTTAACTCGCGAATATTA
ATGAGATGCGAGTAACATTTTAATTTGCAGATGGTTGCCATCTTGATTGGCCTCATCTTTTTGGGCCAAC
AACTCACGCAAGTGGGTGTGATGAATATCAACGGAGCCATCTTCCTCTTCCTGACCAACATGACCTTTCA
AAACGTCTTTGCCACGATAAATGTAAGTCATGTTTAGAATACATTTGCATTTCAATAATTTACTAACTTT
CTAATGAATCGATTCGATTTAGGTGTTCACCTCAGAGCTGCCAGTTTTTATGAGGGAGGCCCGAAGTCGA
CTTTATCGCTGTGACACATACTTTCTGGGCAAAACGATTGCCGAATTGCCGCTTTTTCTCACAGTGCCAC
TGGTCTTCACGGCGATTGCCTATCCGATGATCGGACTGCGGGCCGGAGTGCTGCACTTCTTCAACTGCCT
GGCGCTGGTCACTCTGGTGGCCAATGTGTCAACGTCCTTCGGATATCTAATATCCTGCGCCAGCTCCTCG
ACCTCGATGGCGCTGTCTGTGGGTCCGCCGGTTATCATACCATTCCTGCTCTTTGGCGGCTTCTTCTTGA
ACTCGGGCTCGGTGCCAGTATACCTCAAATGGTTGTCGTACCTCTCATGGTTCCGTTACGCCAACGAGGG
TCTGCTGATTAACCAATGGGCGGACGTGGAGCCGGGCGAAATTAGCTGCACATCGTCGAACACCACGTGC
CCCAGTTCGGGCAAGGTCATCCTGGAGACGCTTAACTTCTCCGCCGCCGATCTGCCGCTGGACTACGTGG
GTCTGGCCATTCTCATCGTGAGCTTCCGGGTGCTCGCATATCTGGCTCTAAGACTTCGGGCCCGACGCAA
GGAGTAGCCGACATATATCCGAAATAACTGCTTGTTTTTTTTTTTTACCATTATTACCATCGTGTTTACT
GTTTATTGCCCCCTCAAAAAGCTAATGTAATTATATTTGTGCCAATAAAAACAAGATATGACCTATAGAA
TACAAGTATTTCCCCTTCGAACATCCCCACAAGTAGACTTTGGATTTGTCTTCTAACCAAAAGACTTACA
CACCTGCATACCTTACATCAAAAACTCGTTTATCGCTACATAAAACACCGGGATATATTTTTTATATACA
TACTTTTCAAATCGCGCGCCCTCTTCATAATTCACCTCCACCACACCACGTTTCGTAGTTGCTCTTTCGC
TGTCTCCCACCCGCTCTCCGCAACACATTCACCTTTTGTTCGACGACCTTGGAGCGACTGTCGTTAGTTC
CGCGCGATTCGGTTCGCTCAAATGGTTCCGAGTGGTTCATTTCGTCTCAATAGAAATTAGTAATAAATAT
TTGTATGTACAATTTATTTGCTCCAATATATTTGTATATATTTCCCTCACAGCTATATTTATTCTAATTT
AATATTATGACTTTTTAAGGTAATTTTTTGTGACCTGTTCGGAGTGATTAGCGTTACAATTTGAACTGAA
AGTGACATCCAGTGTTTGTTCCTTGTGTAGATGCATCTCAAAAAAATGGTGGGCATAATAGTGTTGTTTA
TATATATCAAAAATAACAACTATAATAATAAGAATACATTTAATTTAGAAAATGCTTGGATTTCACTGGA
ACTAGAATTAATTCGGCTGCTGCTCTAAACGACGCATTTCGTACTCCAAAGTACGAATTTTTTCCCTCAA
GCTCTTATTTTCATTAAACAATGAACAGGACCTAACGCACAGTCACGTTATTGTTTACATAAATGATTTT
TTTTACTATTCAAACTTACTCTGTTTGTGTACTCCCACTGGTATAGCCTTCTTTTATCTTTTCTGGTTCA
GGCTCTATCACTTTACTAGGTACGGCATCTGCGTTGAGTCGCCTCCTTTTAAATGTCTGACCTTTTGCAG
GTGCAGCCTTCCACTGCGAATCATTAAAGTGGGTATCACAAATTTGGGAGTTTTCACCAAGGCTGCACCC
AAGGCTCTGCTCCCACAATTTTCTCTTAATAGCACACTTCGGCACGTGAATTAATTTTACTCCAGTCACA
GCTTTGCAGCAAAATTTGCAATATTTCATTTTTTTTTATTCCACGTAAGGGTTAATGTTTTCAAAAAAAA
ATTCGTCCGCACACAACCTTTCCTCTCAACAAGCAAACGTGCACTGAATTTAAGTGTATACTTCGGTAAG
CTTCGGCTATCGACGGGACCACCTTATGTTATTTCATCATGGGCCAGACCCACGTAGTCCAGCGGCAGAT
CGGCGGCGGAGAAGTTAAGCGTCTCCAGGATGACCTTGCCCGAACTGGGGCACGTGGTGTTCGACGATGT
GCAGCTAATTTCGCCCGGCTCCACGTCCGCCCATTGGTTAATCAGCAGACCCTCGTTGGCGTAACGGAAC
CATGAGAGGTACGACAACCATTTGAGGTATACTGGCACCGAGCCCGAGTTCAAGAAGAAGGCGTTTTTCC
ATAGGCTCCGCCCCCCTGACGAGCATCACAAAAATCGACGCTCAAGTCAGAGGTGGCGAAACCCGACAGG
ACTATAAAGATACCAGGCGTTTCCCCCTGGAAGCTCCCTCGTGCGCTCTCCTGTTCCGACCCTGCCGCTT
ACCGGATACCTGTCCGCCTTTCTCCCTTCGGGAAGCGTGGCGCTTTCTCATAGCTCACGCTGTAGGTATC
TCAGTTCGGTGTAGGTCGTTCGCTCCAAGCTGGGCTGTGTGCACGAACCCCCCGTTCAGCCCGACCGCTG
CGCCTTATCCGGTAACTATCGTCTTGAGTCCAACCCGGTAAGACACGACTTATCGCCACTGGCAGCAGCC
ACTGGTAACAGGATTAGCAGAGCGAGGTATGTAGGCGGTGCTACAGAGTTCTTGAAGTGGTGGCCTAACT
ACGGCTACACTAGAAGAACAGTATTTGGTATCTGCGCTCTGCTGAAGCCAGTTACCTTCGGAAAAAGAGT
TGGTAGCTCTTGATCCGGCAAACAAACCACCGCTGGTAGCGGTGGTTTTTTTGTTTGCAAGCAGCAGATT
ACGCGCAGAAAAAAAGGATCTCAAGAAGATCCTTTGATCTTTTCTACGGGGTCTGACGCTCAGTGGAACG
AAAACTCACGTTAAGGGATTTTGGTCATGAGATTATCAAAAAGGATCTTCACCTAGATCCTTTTAAATTA
AAAATGAAGTTTTAAATCAATCTAAAGTATATATGAGTAAACTTGGTCTGACAGTTACCAATGCTTAATC
AGTGAGGCACCTATCTCAGCGATCTGTCTATTTCGTTCATCCATAGTTGCCTGACTCCCCGTCGTGTAGA
TAACTACGATACGGGAGGGCTTACCATCTGGCCCCAGTGCTGCAATGATACCGCGAGACCCACGCTCACC
GGCTCCAGATTTATCAGCAATAAACCAGCCAGCCGGAAGGGCCGAGCGCAGAAGTGGTCCTGCAACTTTA
TCCGCCTCCATCCAGTCTATTAATTGTTGCCGGGAAGCTAGAGTAAGTAGTTCGCCAGTTAATAGTTTGC
GCAACGTTGTTGCCATTGCTACAGGCATCGTGGTGTCACGCTCGTCGTTTGGTATGGCTTCATTCAGCTC
CGGTTCCCAACGATCAAGGCGAGTTACATGATCCCCCATGTTGTGCAAAAAAGCGGTTAGCTCCTTCGGT
CCTCCGATCGTTGTCAGAAGTAAGTTGGCCGCAGTGTTATCACTCATGGTTATGGCAGCACTGCATAATT
CTCTTACTGTCATGCCATCCGTAAGATGCTTTTCTGTGACTGGTGAGTACTCAACCAAGTCATTCTGAGA
ATAGTGTATGCGGCGACCGAGTTGCTCTTGCCCGGCGTCAATACGGGATAATACCGCGCCACATAGCAGA
ACTTTAAAAGTGCTCATCATTGGAAAACGTTCTTCGGGGCGAAAACTCTCAAGGATCTTACCGCTGTTGA
GATCCAGTTCGATGTAACCCACTCGTGCACCCAACTGATCTTCAGCATCTTTTACTTTCACCAGCGTTTC
TGGGTGAGCAAAAACAGGAAGGCAAAATGCCGCAAAAAAGGGAATAAGGGCGACACGGAAATGTTGAATA
CTCATACTCTTCCTTTTTCAATATTATTGAAGCATTTATCAGGGTTATTGTCTCATGAGCGGATACATAT
TTGAATGTATTTAGAAAAATAAACAAATAGGGGTTCCGCGCACATTTCCCCGAAAAGTGCCACCTGACGT
CTAAGAAACCATTATTATCATGACATTAACCTATAAAAATAGGCGTATCACGAGGCCCTTTCGTCTCGCG
CGTTTCGGTGATGACGGTGAAAACCTCTGACACATGCAGCTCCCGGAGACGGTCACAGCTTGTCTGTAAG
CGGATGCCGGGAGCAGACAAGCCCGTCAGGGCGCGTCAGCGGGTGTTGGCGGGTGTCGGGGCTGGCTTAA
CTATGCGGCATCAGAGCAGATTGTACTGAGAGTGCACCATTCGACATGCCCGCCGTGACCGTCGAGAACC
CGCTGACGCTGCCCCGCGTATCCGCACCCGCCGACGCCGTCGCACGTCCCGTGCTCACCGTGACCACCGC
GCCCAGCGGTTTCGAGGGCGAGGGCTTCCCGGTGCGCCGCGCGTTCGCCGGGATCAACTACCGCCACCTC
GACCCGTTCATCATGATGGACCAGATGGGTGAGGTGGAGTACGCGCCCGGGGAGCCCAAGGGCACGCCCT
GGCACCCGCACCGCGGCTTCGAGACCGTGACCTACATCGTCGATATGCGGTGTGAAATACCGCACCGAAT
CGCGCGGAACTAACGACAGTCGCTCCAAGGTCGTCGAACAAAAGGTGAATGTGTTGCGGAGAGCGGGTGG
GAGACAGCGAAAGAGCAACTACGAAACGTGGTGTGGTGGAGGTGAATTATGAAGAGGGCGCGCGATTTGA
AAAGTATGTATATAAAAAATATATCCCGGTGTTTTATGTAGCGATAAACGAGTTTTTGATGTAAGGTATG
CAGGTGTGTAAGTCTTTTGGTTAGAAGACAAATCCAAAGTCTACTTGTGGGGATGTTCGAAGGGGAAATA
CTTGTATTCTATAGGTCATATCTTGTTTTTATTGGCACAAATATAATTACATTAGCTTTTTGAGGGGGCA
ATAAACAGTAAACACGATGGTAATAATGGTAAAAAAAAAAAACAAGCAGTTATTTCGGATATATGTCGGC
TACTCCTTGCGTCGGGCCCGAAGTCTTAGAGCCAGATATGCGAGCACCCGGAAGCTCACGATGAGAATGG
CCAGACCATGATGAAATAACATAAGGTGGTCCCGTCGGCAAGAGACATCCACTTAACGTATGCTTGCAAT
AAGTGCGAGTGAAAGGAATAGTATTCTGAGTGTCGTATTGAGTCTGAGTGAGACAGCGATATGATTGTTG
ATTAACCCTTAGCATGTCCGTGGGGTTTGAATTAACTCATAATATTAATTAGACGAAATTATTTTTAAAG
TTTTATTTTTAATAATTTGCGAGTACGCAAAGCTTCCTAGGTCAAGACCGACCTGTCCGGTGCCCTGAAT
GAACTGCAAGACGAGGCAGCGCGGCTATCGTGGCTGGCCACGACGGGCGTTCCTTGCGCAGCTGTGCTCG
ACGTTGTCACTGAAGCGGGAAGGGACTGGCTGCTATTGGGCGAAGTGCCGGGGCAGGATCTCCTGTCATC
TCACCTTGCTCCTGCCGAGAAAGTATCCATCATGGCTGATGCAATGCGGCGGCTGCATACGCTTGATCCG
GCTACCTGCCCATTCGACCACCAAGCGAAACATCGCATCGAGCGAGCACGTACTCGGATGGAAGCCGGTC
TTGTCGATCAGGATGATCTGGACGAAGAGCATCAGGGGCTCGCGCCAGCCGAACTGTTCGCCAAGCTTGG
CTGCATCACGTAATAAGTGTGCGTTGAATTTATTCGCAAAAACATTGCATATTTTCGGCAAAGTAAAATT
TTGTTGCATACCTTATCAAAAAATAAGTGCTGCATACTTTTTAGAGAAACCAAATAATTTTTTATTGCAT
ACCCGTTTTTAATAAAATACATTGCATACCCTCTTTTAATAAAAAATATTGCATACTTTGACGAAACAAA
TTTTCGTTGCATACCCAATAAAAGATTATTATATTGCATACCCGTTTTTAATAAAATACATTGCATACCC
TCTTTTAATAAAAAATATTGCATACGTTGACGAAACAAATTTTCGTTGCATACCCAATAAAAGATTATTA
TATTGCATACCTTTTCTTGCCATACCATTTAGCCGATCAATTGTGCTCGGCAACAGCATGCTGCAGCAGA
TCATCACAAGTTTGTACAAAAAAGCTGAACGAGAAACGTAAAATGATATAAATATCAATATATTAAATTA
GATTTTGCATAAAAAACAGACTACATAATACTGTAAAACACAACATATCCAGTCACTATGGCGGCCGCAT
TAGGCACCCCAGGCTTTACACTTTATGCTTCCGGCTCGTATAATGTGTGGATTTTGAGTTAGGATCCGTC
GAGATTTTCAGGAGCTAAGGAAGCTAAAATGGAGAAAAAAATCACTGGATATACCACCGTTGATATATCC
CAATGGCATCGTAAAGAACATTTTGAGGCATTTCAGTCAGTTGCTCAATGTACCTATAACCAGACCGTTC
AGCTGGATATTACGGCCTTTTTAAAGACCGTAAAGAAAAATAAGCACAAGTTTTATCCGGCCTTTATTCA
CATTCTTGCCCGCCTGATGAATGCTCATCCGGAATTCCGTATGGCAATGAAAGACGGTGAGCTGGTGATA
TGGGATAGTGTTCACCCTTGTTACACCGTTTTCCATGAGCAAACTGAAACGTTTTCATCGCTCTGGAGTG
AATACCACGACGATTTCCGGCAGTTTCTACACATATATTCGCAAGATGTGGCGTGTTACGGTGAAAACCT
GGCCTATTTCCCTAAAGGGTTTATTGAGAATATGTTTTTCGTCTCAGCCAATCCCTGGGTGAGTTTCACC
AGTTTTGATTTAAACGTGGCCAATATGGACAACTTCTTCGCCCCCGTTTTCACCATGGGCAAATATTATA
CGCAAGGCGACAAGGTGCTGATGCCGCTGGCGATTCAGGTTCATCATGCCGTTTGTGATGGCTTCCATGT
CGGCAGAATGCTTAATGAATTACAACAGTACTGCGATGAGTGGCAGGGCGGGGCGTAAACGCGTGGATCC
GGCTTACTAAAAGCCAGATAACAGTATGCGTATTTGCGCGCTGATTTTTGCGGTATAAGAATATATACTG
ATATGTATACCCGAAGTATGTCAAAAAGAGGTATGCTATGAAGCAGCGTATTACAGTGACAGTTGACAGC
GACAGCTATCAGTTGCTCAAGGCATATATGATGTCAATATCTCCGGTCTGGTAAGCACAACCATGCAGAA
TGAAGCCCGTCGTCTGCGTGCCGAACGCTGGAAAGCGGAAAATCAGGAAGGGATGGCTGAGGTCGCCCGG
TTTATTGAAATGAACGGCTCTTTTGCTGACGAGAACAGGGGCTGGTGAAATGCAGTTTAAGGTTTACACC
TATAAAAGAGAGAGCCGTTATCGTCTGTTTGTGGATGTACAGAGTGATATTATTGACACGCCCGGGCGAC
GGATGGTGATCCCCCTGGCCAGTGCACGTCTGCTGTCAGATAAAGTCTCCCGTGAACTTTACCCGGTGGT
GCATATCGGGGATGAAAGCTGGCGCATGATGACCACCGATATGGCCAGTGTGCCGGTCTCCGTTATCGGG
GAAGAAGTGGCTGATCTCAGCCACCGCGAAAATGACATCAAAAACGCCATTAACCTGATGTTCTGGGGAA
TATAAATGTCAGGCTCCCTTATACACAGCCAGTCTGCAGGTCGACCATAGTGACTGGATATGTTGTGTTT
TACAGTATTATGTAGTCTGTTTTTTATGCAAAATCTAATTTAATATATTGATATTTATATCATTTTACGT
TTCTCGTTCAGCTTTCTTGTACAAAGTGGTGATGATCTGGTCTAGCGAGCGCCGGAGTATAAATAGAGGC
GCTTCGTCTACGGAGCGACAATTCAATTCAAACAAGCAAAGTGAACACGTCGCTAAGCGAAAGCTAAGCA
AATAAACAAGCGCAGCTGAGCAAGCTAAACAATCGTAAAGTGCAAGTTAAAGTGAATCAATTAAAAGTAA
CCAGCAACCAAGTAAATCAACTGCAACTACTGAAATCTGCCGGTGAGATTGTACACCCTTCTTAAAGATC
CCCTTCAAAGTCTAAATTCTTCCTTTTCGTTTAGCCAAGACTCGAGAATCAAA
Features (pLannotate 1.2.2; 24 found; start..end, strand, type, name):
      1..1269    +  CDS            FLP1: FLP_YEAST - Experimental evidence at protein level: Swiss-Prot protein existence level 1. Part of the plasmid amplification system, which corrects any decrease in copy number caused by a rare missegregation event. Catalyzes the recombination between the large inverted repetitions of the 2-micron plasmid during plasmid replication. This recombination event changes the direction of one of the two replication forks in the bidirectionally replicating molecule, effectively resulting in multiple rounds of replication from a single initiation event. Binds specifically to the FLP recognition target (F
   1940..2325    +  protein_bind   gypsy insulator: chromatin insulator from Drosophila Su(Hw), CP190, and Mod(mdg4)67.2
   2326..6445    +  gene           mini-white: white; This modified version of the white gene lacks part of the first intron.
   6456..7041    -  misc_feature   P element 5' end: No description available
   7042..7270    -  CDS            mini-white (fragment): Drosophila white gene eye color pigment; white; This is a modified version of the white gene lacking part of the first intron.
   7276..7864    -  rep_origin     ori: high-copy-number ColE1/pMB1/pBR322/pUC origin of replication
   8035..8895    -  CDS            AmpR: β-lactamase; bla; confers resistance to ampicillin, carbenicillin, and related antibiotics
   8896..9000    -  promoter       AmpR promoter: bla
   9095..9130    +  CDS            rop (fragment): Rop protein, which maintains plasmids at low copy number; rop
   9232..9280    +  misc_feature   bom (fragment): basis of mobility region from pBR322
   9474..9543    -  protein_bind   attB: attB site for the φC31 integrase (Groth et al., 2000) phage φC31 integrase
   9563..9585    +  misc_feature   bom (fragment): basis of mobility region from pBR322
   9584..10087   -  gene           mini-white (fragment): white; This modified version of the white gene lacks part of the first intron.
  10087..10319   -  misc_feature   P element 3' end: P element 3' end
  10331..10703   +  CDS            NeoR/KanR (fragment): aminoglycoside phosphotransferase from Tn5; aph(3')-II (or nptII); confers resistance to neomycin, kanamycin, and G418 (Geneticin®)
  10717..11102   +  protein_bind   gypsy insulator: chromatin insulator from Drosophila Su(Hw), CP190, and Mod(mdg4)67.2
  11136..11260   +  protein_bind   attR1: mutant version of attR; recombination site for the Gateway® LR reaction LR Clonase™
  11285..11315   +  promoter       lac UV5 promoter: E. coli lac promoter with an "up" mutation
  11339..11368   +  promoter       cat promoter (fragment): promoter of the E. coli cat gene encoding chloramphenicol acetyltransferase
  11369..12028   +  CDS            CmR: chloramphenicol acetyltransferase; cat; confers resistance to chloramphenicol
  12207..12365   +  CDS            ccdA (fragment): CCDA_ECO57 - Also known as H, letA. Experimental evidence at protein level: Swiss-Prot protein existence level 1. Antitoxin component of a type II toxin-antitoxin (TA) system which inhibits the post-segregational killing (PSK) of plasmid-free cells, also referred to as a plasmid addiction system. Binds to and blocks the activity of CcdB; will also remove bound CcdB protein from the CcdB-GyrA complex by forming a CcdA-CcdB complex, a process termed rejuvenation. Functions as a transcriptional corepressor for the ccdAB operon, repression also requires CcdB (By similarity). From Escherichia coli
  12370..12672   +  CDS            ccdB: CCDB_ECOLI - Also known as G, letB, letD. Experimental evidence at protein level: Swiss-Prot protein existence level 1. Toxic component of a type II toxin-antitoxin (TA) system, functioning in plasmid maintainence. Responsible for the post- segregational killing (PSK) of plasmid-free cells, also referred to as a plasmid addiction system. Half-life of over 2 hours. Cell killing by CcdB is accompanied by filamentation, defects in chromosome and plasmid segregation, defects in cell division, formation of anucleate cells, decreased DNA synthesis and plasmid loss. Interferes with the activity of DN
  12716..12840   -  protein_bind   attR2: mutant version of attR; recombination site for the Gateway® LR reaction LR Clonase™
  12862..13061   +  promoter       hsp70 promoter (fragment): Drosophila melanogaster hsp70Bb promoter
