[The description below was written by a language model from this plasmid's Addgene catalogue record and pLannotate feature annotations shown in this document.]
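Description:
pDEST-APIC-Flp1 is a 13.1 kb Gateway destination vector built on the pAPIC backbone for making Drosophila transgenes in which a cloned enhancer drives the yeast Flp1 recombinase. It is deposited as an empty backbone, with no enhancer insert. The catalogue lists the vector type as bacterial expression, but the stated purpose and the annotated parts show that bacteria serve only for propagation. It replicates in E. coli from a high-copy ColE1/pUC-type origin under ampicillin selection. Because it still carries the ccdB toxin gene, it has to be maintained in a ccdB-tolerant strain.

The Gateway cassette consists of attR1 and attR2 flanking a chloramphenicol resistance gene and ccdB. An LR reaction swaps this cassette for an enhancer fragment from an entry clone, and loss of ccdB counter-selects unrecombined plasmid in standard strains. Immediately downstream of attR2 lies a fragment of the Drosophila hsp70Bb promoter, which presumably acts as the minimal promoter through which the inserted enhancer works. On the circular map this leads into the S. cerevisiae FLP1 coding sequence. Gypsy insulators sit upstream of the Gateway cassette and downstream of Flp1, bracketing the expression unit and helping to shield it from chromosomal position effects.

For transgenesis the plasmid carries both a φC31 attB site for site-specific integration and P element 5' and 3' ends for transposase-mediated insertion. A mini-white gene provides an eye-colour marker for identifying transformants. No polyadenylation signal is annotated after Flp1. The short NeoR/KanR, rop and bom hits appear to be backbone remnants. The resulting lines express Flp in enhancer-defined tissues, for FRT-based recombination applications.
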