Addgene plasmid #112806: pDEST-APIC-Flp1
Purpose: (Empty Backbone) gateway cloning destination vector to express enhancer driven Flip1 in Drosophila
Depositing lab: Chun Han. Depositing organization: Cornell University. Publication: Dendritic space-filling requires a neuronal type-specific extracellular permissive signal in Drosophila. Poe AR, Tang L, Wang B, Li Y, Sapar ML, Han C. Proc Natl Acad Sci U S A. 2017 Sep 19;114(38):E8062-E8071. doi: 10.1073/pnas.1707467114. Epub 2017 Sep 5. PubMed 28874572.
Backbone
  Vector backbone: pAPIC
  Vector type: Bacterial Expression
Growth in bacteria
  Bacterial resistance: Ampicillin, 100 μg/mL
  Growth temperature: 37°C
  Growth strain: ccdB Survival
  Copy number: High Copy
Gene/Insert
  Gene/Insert name: None
Terms and licenses: Academic/Nonprofit Terms; Industry Terms: Not Available to Industry
Depositor comments: S. cerevisiae (budding yeast) Flp1 size is 1272 bp For more information about the Han Lab Drosophila Transgenic Vectors, please visit: https://han.wicmb.cornell.edu/han-lab-drosophila-transgenic-vectors/.
How to cite: pDEST-APIC-Flp1 was a gift from Chun Han (Addgene plasmid # 112806 ; http://n2t.net/addgene:112806 ; RRID:Addgene_112806)
